>Addgene plasmid #68136 | BASIC_2_Kan-MB1 | depositor full sequence | sequence record 119100 | BASIC_2_Kan-MB1 sequence 1683 bps
TCTGGTGGGTCTCTGTCCGTTCGATTTATTCAACAAAGCCACGTTGTGTCTCAAAATCTCTGATGTTACA
TTGCACAAGATAAAAATATATCATCATGAACAATAAAACTGTCTGCTTACATAAACAGTAATACAAGTGG
TGTTATGAGCCATATTCAACGGGAAACGTCTTGCTCCAGGCCGCGATTAAATTCCAACATGGATGCTGAT
TTATATGGGTATAAATGGGCTCGCGATAATGTCGGGCAATCAGGTGCGACAATCTATCGATTGTATGGGA
AGCCCGATGCGCCAGAGTTGTTTCTGAAACATGGCAAAGGTAGCGTTGCCAATGATGTTACAGATGAGAT
GGTCAGACTAAACTGGCTGACGGAATTTATGCCTCTTCCGACCATCAAGCATTTTATCCGTACTCCTGAT
GATGCATGGTTACTCACCACTGCGATCCCCGGGAAAACAGCATTCCAGGTATTAGAAGAATATCCTGATT
CAGGTGAAAATATTGTTGATGCGCTGGCAGTGTTCCTGCGCCGGTTGCATTCGATTCCTGTTTGTAATTG
TCCTTTTAACAGCGATCGCGTATTTCGTCTCGCTCAGGCGCAATCACGAATGAATAACGGTTTGGTTGAT
GCGAGTGATTTTGATGACGAGCGTAATGGCTGGCCTGTTGAACAAGTCTGGAAGGAAATGCATAAGCTTT
TGCCATTCTCACCGGATTCAGTCGTCACTCATGGTGATTTCTCACTTGATAACCTTATTTTTGACGAGGG
GAAATTAATAGGTTGTATTGATGTTGGACGAGTCGGAATCGCAGACCGATACCAGGATCTTGCCATCCTA
TGGAACTGCCTCGGTGAGTTTTCTCCTTCATTACAGAAACGGCTTTTTCAAAAATATGGTATTGATAATC
CTGATATGAATAAATTGCAGTTTCATTTGATGCTCGATGAGTTTTTCTAATCAGAATTGGTTAATTGGTT
GTAACACTGGCAGAGGGCTCGATCGGTGTGAAAAGTCAGTATCCAGTCGTGTAGTTCTTATTACCTGTCC
CGTTGCTGGCGTTTTTCCATAGGCTCCGCCCCCCTGACGAGCATCACAAAAATCGACGCTCAAGTCAGAG
GTGGCGAAACCCGACAGGACTATAAAGATACCAGGCGTTTCCCCCTGGAAGCTCCCTCGTGCGCTCTCCT
GTTCCGACCCTGCCGCTTACCGGATACCTGTCCGCCTTTCTCCCTTCGGGAAGCGTGGCGCTTTCTCATA
GCTCACGCTGTAGGTATCTCAGTTCGGTGTAGGTCGTTCGCTCCAAGCTGGGCTGTGTGCACGAACCCCC
CGTTCAGCCCGACCGCTGCGCCTTATCCGGTAACTATCGTCTTGAGTCCAACCCGGTAAGACACGACTTA
TCGCCACTGGCAGCAGCCACTGGTAACAGGATTAGCAGAGCGAGGTATGTAGGCGGTGCTACAGAGTTCT
TGAAGTGGTGGCCTAACTACGGCTACACTAGAAGAACAGTATTTGGTATCTGCGCTCTGCTGAAGCCAGT
TACCTTCGGAAAAAGAGTTGGTAGCTCTTGATCCGGCAAACAAACCACCGCTGGTAGCGGTGGTTTTTTT
GTTTGCAAGCAGCAGATTACGCGCAGAAAAAAAGGATCTCAAGAAGATCCTTTGAGGCTCGGGAGACCTA
TCG
Features (pLannotate 1.2.2; 2 found; start..end, strand, type, name):
    145..960     +  CDS            KanR: aminoglycoside phosphotransferase; aph(3')-Ia; confers resistance to kanamycin in bacteria or G418 (Geneticin®) in eukaryotes
   1064..1652    -  rep_origin     ori: high-copy-number ColE1/pMB1/pBR322/pUC origin of replication
