[The description below was written by a language model from this plasmid's Addgene catalogue record and pLannotate feature annotations shown in this document.]
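Description:
BASIC_2_Kan-MB1 is a minimal, 1,683 bp bacterial plasmid that serves as the storage vector for the "Kan-MB1" part of the BASIC (Biopart Assembly Standard for Idempotent Cloning) DNA assembly system. Here the backbone and the insert are the same thing: the stored part is itself a selection-plus-replication module, so the plasmid consists of essentially nothing else. The annotated features account for most of the sequence. They comprise a kanamycin resistance gene encoding the aminoglycoside phosphotransferase aph(3')-Ia, and, on the opposite strand, a high-copy origin of replication of the ColE1/pMB1/pUC family. The plasmid is maintained in standard E. coli cloning strains under kanamycin selection at high copy number.

Although the catalogue classifies it as a bacterial expression vector, the feature table shows no expression cassette, cargo promoter, tag or reporter, and the only coding sequence detected is the resistance marker. The short unannotated stretches flanking the two features presumably carry the marker's own regulatory sequence and the standardised BASIC part boundaries, but the record does not describe them. The stated purpose is storage of the part. In the BASIC framework, stored parts are released and joined to other parts through linkers in a single-tier assembly. A marker-and-origin module like this one would therefore be expected to serve as the backbone component of assembled constructs, supplying kanamycin selection and high-copy replication to whatever promoters, genes or other bioparts are combined with it.
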