Addgene plasmid #68136: BASIC_2_Kan-MB1
Purpose: storage vector for BASIC part: Kan-MB1
Depositing lab: Geoffrey Baldwin. Depositing organization: Imperial College London. Publication: BASIC: A New Biopart Assembly Standard for Idempotent Cloning Provides Accurate, Single-Tier DNA Assembly for Synthetic Biology. Storch M, Casini A, Mackrow B, Fleming T, Trewhitt H, Ellis T, Baldwin GS. ACS Synth Biol. 2015 Apr 16. 10.1021/sb500356d PubMed 25746445.
Backbone
  Vector backbone: Kan-MB1
  Total vector size (bp): 1683
  Vector type: Bacterial Expression
Growth in bacteria
  Bacterial resistance: Kanamycin, 50 μg/mL
  Growth temperature: 37°C
  Growth strain: DH5alpha
  Copy number: High Copy
Gene/Insert
  Gene/Insert name: Kan-MB1
  GenBank ID: KP223696 KP223696
Terms and licenses: Academic/Nonprofit Terms; Industry Terms: Not Available to Industry
How to cite: BASIC_2_Kan-MB1 was a gift from Geoffrey Baldwin (Addgene plasmid # 68136 ; http://n2t.net/addgene:68136 ; RRID:Addgene_68136)
