>Addgene plasmid #68136 | BASIC_2_Kan-MB1 | addgene partial sequence | sequence record 122334 | Kan-R 5'-ATCGCGAGCCCATTTATACC-3'
AGACGTTTCCCGTTGAATATGGCTCATAACACCACTTGTATTACTGTTTATGTAAGCAGACAGTTTTATT
GTTCATGATGATATATTTTTATCTTGTGCAATGTAACATCAGAGATTTTGAGACACAACGTGGCTTTGTT
GAATAAATCGAACGGACAGAGACCCACCAGACGATAGGTCTCCCGAGCCTCAAAGGATCTTCTTGAGATC
CTTTTTTTCTGCGCGTAATCTGCTGCTTGCAAACAAAAAAACCACCGCTACCAGCGGTGGTTTGTTTGCC
GGATCAAGAGCTACCAACTCTTTTTCCGAAGGTAACTGGCTTCAGCAGAGCGCAGATACCAAATACTGTT
CTTCTAGTGTAGCCGTAGTTAGGCCACCACTTCAAGAACTCTGTAGCACCGCCTACATACCTCGCTCTGC
TAATCCTGTTACCAGTGGCTGCTGCCAGTGGCGATAAGTCGTGTCTTACCGGGTTGGACTCAAGACGATA
GTTACCGGATAAGGCGCAGCGGTCGGGCTGAACGGGGGGTTCGTGCACACAGCCCAGCTTGGAGCGAACG
ACCTACACCGAACTGAGATACCTACAGCGTGAGCTATGAGAAAGCGCCACGCTTCCCGAAGGGAGAAAGG
CGGACAGGTATCCGGTAAGCGGCAGGGTCGGAACAGGAGAGCGCACGAGGGAGCTTCCAGGGGGAAACGC
CTGGTATCTTTATAGTCCTGTCGGGTTTCGCCACCTCTGACTTGAGCGTCGATTTTTGTGATGCTCGTCA
GGG
