>Addgene plasmid #68136 | BASIC_2_Kan-MB1 | addgene partial sequence | sequence record 122675 | KanR2-F 5'-GAACTGCCTCGGTGAGTTTT-3'
ATATGGTATTGATAATCCTGATATGAATAAATTGCAGTTTCATTTGATGCTCGATGAGTTTTTCTAATCA
GAATTGGTTAATTGGTTGTAACACTGGCAGAGGGCTCGATCGGTGTGAAAAGTCAGTATCCAGTCGTGTA
GTTCTTATTACCTGTCCCGTTGCTGGCGTTTTTCCATAGGCTCCGCCCCCCTGACGAGCATCACAAAAAT
CGACGCTCAAGTCAGAGGTGGCGAAACCCGACAGGACTATAAAGATACCAGGCGTTTCCCCCTGGAAGCT
CCCTCGTGCGCTCTCCTGTTCCGACCCTGCCGCTTACCGGATACCTGTCCGCCTTTCTCCCTTCGGGAAG
CGTGGCGCTTTCTCATAGCTCACGCTGTAGGTATCTCAGTTCGGTGTAGGTCGTTCGCTCCAAGCTGGGC
TGTGTGCACGAACCCCCCGTTCAGCCCGACCGCTGCGCCTTATCCGGTAACTATCGTCTTGAGTCCAACC
CGGTAAGACACGACTTATCGCCACTGGCAGCAGCCACTGGTAACAGGATTAGCAGAGCGAGGTATGTAGG
CGGTGCTACAGAGTTCTTGAAGTGGTGGCCTAACTACGGCTACACTAGAAGAACAGTATTTGGTATCTGC
GCTCTGCTGAAGCCAGTTACCTTCGGAAAAAGAGTTGGTAGCTCTTGATCCGGCAAACAAACCACCGCTG
GTAGCGGTGGTTTTTTTGTTTGCAAGCAGCAGATTACGCGCAGAA
